>Addgene plasmid #197557 | B52_puro_empty_gRNA | addgene full sequence | sequence record 388707 | Addgene Partial NGS Result
GACGTCGCTAGCTGTACAAAAAAGCAGGCTTTAAAGGAACCAATTCAGTCGACTGGATCCGGTACCAAGG
TCGGGCAGGAAGAGGGCCTATTTCCCATGATTCCTTCATATTTGCATATACGATACAAGGCTGTTAGAGA
GATAATTAGAATTAATTTGACTGTAAACACAAAGATATTAGTACAAAATACGTGACGTAGAAAGTAATAA
TTTCTTGGGTAGTTTGCAGTTTTAAAATTATGTTTTAAAATGGACTATCATATGCTTACCGTAACTTGAA
AGTATTTCGATTTCTTGGCTTTATATATCTTGTGGAAAGGACGAAACACCGAGACGATTAATGCGTCTCG
TTTTAGAGCTAGAAATAGCAAGTTAAAATAAGGCTAGTCCGTTATCAACTTGAAAAAGTGGCACCGAGTC
GGTGCTTTTTTTAAGCTTGAGGGCCTATTTCCCATGATTCCTTCATATTTGCATATACGATACAAGGCTG
TTAGAGAGATAATTGGAATTAATTTGACTGTAAACACAAAGATATTAGTACAAAATACGTGACGTAGAAA
GTAATAATTTCTTGGGTAGTTTGCAGTTTTAAAATTATGTTTTAAAATGGACTATCATATGCTTACCGTA
ACTTGAAAGTATTTCGATTTCTTGGCTTTATATATCTTGTGGAAAGGACGAAACACCGGGTCTTCGAGAA
GACCTGTTTTAGAGCTAGAAATAGCAAGTTAAAATAAGGCTAGTCCGTTATCAACTTGAAAAAGTGGCAC
CGAGTCGGTGCTTTTTTTCTAGAGAATTCCTCGAGCGTTACATAACTTACGGTAAATGGCCCGCCTGGCT
GACCGCCCAACGACCCCCGCCCATTGACGTCAATAGTAACGCCAATAGGGACTTTCCATTGACGTCAATG
GGTGGAGTATTTACGGTAAACTGCCCACTTGGCAGTACATCAAGTGTATCATATGCCAAGTACGCCCCCT
ATTGACGTCAATGACGGTAAATGGCCCGCCTGGCATTGTGCCCAGTACATGACCTTATGGGACTTTCCTA
CTTGGCAGTACATCTACGTATTAGTCATCGCTATTACCATGGTCGAGGTGAGCCCCACGTTCTGCTTCAC
TCTCCCCATCTCCCCCCCCTCCCCACCCCCAATTTTGTATTTATTTATTTTTTAATTATTTTGTGCAGCG
ATGGGGGCGGGGGGGGGGGGGGGGCGCGCGCCRGGSGGGGSGGGGGGGGGGGGGGGGGGGGGSGGGGSGR
GGSGGRGRGGKGCGGCGGCAGCCAATCAGAGCGGCGCGCTCCGAAAGTTTCCTTTTATGGCGAGGCGGCG
GCGGCGGCGGCCCTATAAAAAGCGAAGCGCGCGGCGGGCGGGAGTCGCTGCGACGCTGCCTTCGCCCCGT
GCCCCGCTCCGCCGCCGCCTCGCGCCGCCCGCCCCGGCTCTGACTGACCGCGTTACTCCCACAGGTGAGC
GGGCGGGACGGCCCTTCTCCTCCGGGCTGTAATTAGCTGAGCAAGAGGTAAGGGTTTAAGGGATGGTTGG
TTGGTGGGGTATTAATGTTTAATTACCTGGAGCACCTGCCTGAAATCACTTTTTTTCAGGTTGGACCGGT
GCCACCATGACCGAGTACAAGCCCACGGTGCGCCTCGCCACCCGCGACGACGTCCCCAGGGCCGTACGCA
CCCTCGCCGCCGCGTTCGCCGACTACCCCGCCACGCGCCACACCGTCGATCCGGACCGCCACATCGAGCG
GGTCACCGAGCTGCAAGAACTCTTCCTCACGCGCGTCGGGCTCGACATCGGCAAGGTGTGGGTCGCGGAC
GACGGCGCCGCGGTGGCGGTCTGGACCACGCCGGAGAGCGTCGAAGCGGGGGCGGTGTTCGCCGAGATCG
GCCCGCGCATGGCCGAGTTGAGCGGTTCCCGGCTGGCCGCGCAGCAACAGATGGAAGGCCTCCTGGCGCC
GCACCGGCCCAAGGAGCCCGCGTGGTTCCTGGCCACCGTCGGCGTCTCGCCCGACCACCAGGGCAAGGGT
CTGGGCAGCGCCGTCGTGCTCCCCGGAGTGGAGGCGGCCGAGCGCGCCGGGGTGCCCGCCTTCCTGGAGA
CCTCCGCGCCCCACAACCTCCCCTTCTACGAGCGGCTCGGCTTCACCGTCACCGCCGACGTCGAGGTGCC
CGAAGGACCGCGCACCTGGTGCATGACCCGCAAGCCCGGTGCCTGAGTACCTCTCTACATATGACATGTG
AGCAAAAGGCCAGCAAAAGGCCAGGAACCGTAAAAAGGCCGCGTTGCTGGCGTTTTTCCATAGGCTCCGC
CCCCCTGACGAGCATCACAAAAATCGACGCTCAAGTCAGAGGTGGCGAAACCCGACAGGACTATAAAGAT
ACCAGGCGTTTCCCCCTGGAAGCTCCCTCGTGCGCTCTCCTGTTCCGACCCTGCCGCTTACCGGATACCT
GTCCGCCTTTCTCCCTTCGGGAAGCGTGGCGCTTTCTCATAGCTCACGCTGTAGGTATCTCAGTTCGGTG
TAGGTCGTTCGCTCCAAGCTGGGCTGTGTGCACGAACCCCCCGTTCAGCCCGACCGCTGCGCCTTATCCG
GTAACTATCGTCTTGAGTCCAACCCGGTAAGACACGACTTATCGCCACTGGCAGCAGCCACTGGTAACAG
GATTAGCAGAGCGAGGTATGTAGGCGGTGCTACAGAGTTCTTGAAGTGGTGGCCTAACTACGGCTACACT
AGAAGAACAGTATTTGGTATCTGCGCTCTGCTGAAGCCAGTTACCTTCGGAAAAAGAGTTGGTAGCTCTT
GATCCGGCAAACAAACCACCGCTGGTAGCGGTGGTTTTTTTGTTTGCAAGCAGCAGATTACGCGCAGAAA
AAAAGGATCTCAAGAAGATCCTTTGATCTTTTCTACGGGGTCTGACGCTCAGTGGAACGAAAACTCACGT
TAAGGGATTTTGGTCATGAGATTATCAAAAAGGATCTTCACCTAGATCCTTTTAAATTAAAAATGAAGTT
TTAAATCAATCTAAAGTATATATGAGTAAACTTGGTCTGACAGTTACCAATGCTTAATCAGTGAGGCACC
TATCTCAGCGATCTGTCTATTTCGTTCATCCATAGTTGCCTGACTCCCCGTCGTGTAGATAACTACGATA
CGGGAGGGCTTACCATCTGGCCCCAGTGCTGCAATGATACCGCGAGACCCACGCTCACCGGCTCCAGATT
TATCAGCAATAAACCAGCCAGCCGGAAGGGCCGAGCGCAGAAGTGGTCCTGCAACTTTATCCGCCTCCAT
CCAGTCTATTAATTGTTGCCGGGAAGCTAGAGTAAGTAGTTCGCCAGTTAATAGTTTGCGCAACGTTGTT
GCCATTGCTACAGGCATCGTGGTGTCACGCTCGTCGTTTGGTATGGCTTCATTCAGCTCCGGTTCCCAAC
GATCAAGGCGAGTTACATGATCCCCCATGTTGTGCAAAAAAGCGGTTAGCTCCTTCGGTCCTCCGATCGT
TGTCAGAAGTAAGTTGGCCGCAGTGTTATCACTCATGGTTATGGCAGCACTGCATAATTCTCTTACTGTC
ATGCCATCCGTAAGATGCTTTTCTGTGACTGGTGAGTACTCAACCAAGTCATTCTGAGAATAGTGTATGC
GGCGACCGAGTTGCTCTTGCCCGGCGTCAATACGGGATAATACCGCGCCACATAGCAGAACTTTAAAAGT
GCTCATCATTGGAAAACGTTCTTCGGGGCGAAAACTCTCAAGGATCTTACCGCTGTTGAGATCCAGTTCG
ATGTAACCCACTCGTGCACCCAACTGATCTTCAGCATCTTTTACTTTCACCAGCGTTTCTGGGTGAGCAA
AAACAGGAAGGCAAAATGCCGCAAAAAAGGGAATAAGGGCGACACGGAAATGTTGAATACTCATACTCTT
CCTTTTTCAATATTATTGAAGCATTTATCAGGGTTATTGTCTCATGAGCGGATACATATTTGAATGTATT
TAGAAAAATAAACAAATAGGGGTTCCGCGCACATTTCCCCGAAAAGTGCCACCT
Features (pLannotate 1.2.2; 11 found; start..end, strand, type, name):
     13..30      +  protein_bind   attB1 (fragment): mutant version of attB; recombination site for the Gateway® BP reaction BP Clonase™
     82..322     +  promoter       U6 promoter: RNA polymerase III promoter for human U6 snRNA
    350..425     +  misc_RNA       gRNA scaffold: guide RNA scaffold for the Streptococcus pyogenes CRISPR/Cas9 system
    439..679     +  promoter       U6 promoter: RNA polymerase III promoter for human U6 snRNA
    706..781     +  misc_RNA       gRNA scaffold: guide RNA scaffold for the Streptococcus pyogenes CRISPR/Cas9 system
    806..1091    +  enhancer       CMV enhancer: human cytomegalovirus immediate early enhancer; contains an 18-bp deletion relative to the standard CMV enhancer
   1371..1599    +  intron         hybrid intron: hybrid between chicken β-actin (CBA) and minute virus of mice (MMV) introns (Gray et al., 2011)
   1617..2216    +  CDS            PuroR (fragment): puromycin N-acetyltransferase; pac from Streptomyces; confers resistance to puromycin
   2295..2883    -  rep_origin     ori: high-copy-number ColE1/pMB1/pBR322/pUC origin of replication
   3054..3914    -  CDS            AmpR: β-lactamase; bla; confers resistance to ampicillin, carbenicillin, and related antibiotics
   3915..4019    -  promoter       AmpR promoter: bla
