[The description below was written by a language model from this plasmid's Addgene catalogue record and pLannotate feature annotations shown in this document.]
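Description:
B52_puro_empty_gRNA is an empty mammalian expression backbone for delivering two CRISPR guide RNAs from a single plasmid, with a puromycin resistance cassette added for selecting transfected cells. It derives from the B52 dual-gRNA cloning vector, which the depositor modified by inserting a puromycin resistance gene described as being under CMV promoter control. In bacteria it replicates from a high-copy ColE1/pUC-type origin and is selected with ampicillin through the β-lactamase gene and its native bla promoter.

The annotated sequence, which the repository labels a partial NGS result of about 4 kb, shows two tandem guide expression units in the same orientation. Each consists of a human U6 RNA polymerase III promoter followed, after a short gap, by the Streptococcus pyogenes Cas9 gRNA scaffold. These gaps are presumably where the two spacer sequences are cloned, although the cloning sites themselves are not annotated. Downstream lies the selection cassette: a CMV immediate-early enhancer, a hybrid chicken β-actin/minute virus of mice intron, and the puromycin N-acetyltransferase coding sequence, called as a fragment by the annotation tool. This enhancer-plus-hybrid-intron layout resembles a CBA-type hybrid promoter more than a plain CMV promoter, but no core promoter is annotated in the intervening region, nor is a polyadenylation signal. A small attB1 fragment sits upstream of the first U6 promoter.

The plasmid encodes no Cas9, so the nuclease must be supplied separately. It suits experiments needing two guides at once, with puromycin used to enrich for cells that took up the plasmid; the record does not state a more specific application.
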