Addgene plasmid #197557: B52_puro_empty_gRNA
Purpose: (Empty Backbone) sites for cloning two gRNA with puromycin cassette
Depositing lab: Darius Bägli. Depositing organization: Hospital for Sick Children.
Backbone
  Vector backbone: B52 with 2 gRNA cloning sites
  Backbone manufacturer: Alberto Ciccia, ADDGENE #100708
  Backbone size (bp): 2633
  Modifications to backbone: addition of puromycin resistance cassette under control of CMV promoter.
  Vector type: Mammalian Expression ; empty gRNA backbone with puromycin resistance gene
  Promoter: U6 for gRNA, CMV for puromycin resistance.
  Selectable markers: Puromycin
Growth in bacteria
  Bacterial resistance: Ampicillin, 100 μg/mL
  Growth temperature: 37°C
  Growth strain: DH5alpha
  Copy number: Unknown
Gene/Insert
  Cloning method: Ligation Independent Cloning
  Sequencing primers: 5′ searching for; 3′ searching for
Resource information
  A portion of this plasmid was derived from a plasmid made by: This is a derivative of B52 from ADDGENE catalogue# 100708, which then had CMV-puromycin added into it.
Terms and licenses: Academic/Nonprofit Terms; Industry Terms: Not Available to Industry
Depositor comments: Any publications using this clone should state: "we thank the laboratory of Darius Bagli for the use of this clone". In addition, we have a forthcoming article which can be referenced once it is published.
How to cite: B52_puro_empty_gRNA was a gift from Darius Bägli (Addgene plasmid # 197557 ; http://n2t.net/addgene:197557 ; RRID:Addgene_197557)
